>Addgene plasmid #121325 | pUC57-Kan_FR13_00110721 | depositor full sequence | sequence record 231398 | pUC57-Kan_FR13_00110721 sequence 2902 bps
TCGCGCGTTTCGGTGATGACGGTGAAAACCTCTGACACATGCAGCTCCCGGAGACGGTCACAGCTTGTCT
GTAAGCGGATGCCGGGAGCAGACAAGCCCGTCAGGGCGCGTCAGCGGGTGTTGGCGGGTGTCGGGGCTGG
CTTAACTATGCGGCATCAGAGCAGATTGTACTGAGAGTGCACCATATGCGGTGTGAAATACCGCACAGAT
GCGTAAGGAGAAAATACCGCATCAGGCGCCATTCGCCATTCAGGCTGCGCAACTGTTGGGAAGGGCGATC
GGTGCGGGCCTCTTCGCTATTACGCCAGCTGGCGAAAGGGGGATGTGCTGCAAGGCGATTAAGTTGGGTA
ACGCCAGGGTTTTCCCAGTCACGACGTTGTAAAACGACGGCCAGTGAATTGACGCGTATTGGGATGGAAC
TTGGTCTCTAATGGACCCAAGACATTATAGATCTCAAGTTGATTCTAATTTGGGTGGTCATTTGAATAGA
AGAGCTCATTTGGATGGTTTGTCTGAATGTCCAGATACTCAAGCTGTTCAAAATGCTATTCATGGTTTGA
AAACTAGACATGCTATTAAAAATCCAGATTCTTATGCTATTTTTGCTCAATGTGCTAGAAATGGTGATTG
TGAAGATGAATCTGATTATTATTCTGATTCTGATTCTGATTGAGCTTAGAGACCAAGTTCCATCCCAATG
GCGCGCCGAGCTTGGCTCGAGCATGGTCATAGCTGTTTCCTGTGTGAAATTGTTATCCGCTCACAATTCC
ACACAACATACGAGCCGGAAGCATAAAGTGTAAAGCCTGGGGTGCCTAATGAGTGAGCTAACTCACATTA
ATTGCGTTGCGCTCACTGCCCGCTTTCCAGTCGGGAAACCTGTCGTGCCAGCTGCATTAATGAATCGGCC
AACGCGCGGGGAGAGGCGGTTTGCGTATTGGGCGCTCTTCCGCTTCCTCGCTCACTGACTCGCTGCGCTC
GGTCGTTCGGCTGCGGCGAGCGGTATCAGCTCACTCAAAGGCGGTAATACGGTTATCCACAGAATCAGGG
GATAACGCAGGAAAGAACATGTGAGCAAAAGGCCAGCAAAAGGCCAGGAACCGTAAAAAGGCCGCGTTGC
TGGCGTTTTTCCATAGGCTCCGCCCCCCTGACGAGCATCACAAAAATCGACGCTCAAGTCAGAGGTGGCG
AAACCCGACAGGACTATAAAGATACCAGGCGTTTCCCCCTGGAAGCTCCCTCGTGCGCTCTCCTGTTCCG
ACCCTGCCGCTTACCGGATACCTGTCCGCCTTTCTCCCTTCGGGAAGCGTGGCGCTTTCTCATAGCTCAC
GCTGTAGGTATCTCAGTTCGGTGTAGGTCGTTCGCTCCAAGCTGGGCTGTGTGCACGAACCCCCCGTTCA
GCCCGACCGCTGCGCCTTATCCGGTAACTATCGTCTTGAGTCCAACCCGGTAAGACACGACTTATCGCCA
CTGGCAGCAGCCACTGGTAACAGGATTAGCAGAGCGAGGTATGTAGGCGGTGCTACAGAGTTCTTGAAGT
GGTGGCCTAACTACGGCTACACTAGAAGAACAGTATTTGGTATCTGCGCTCTGCTGAAGCCAGTTACCTT
CGGAAAAAGAGTTGGTAGCTCTTGATCCGGCAAACAAACCACCGCTGGTAGCGGTGGTTTTTTTGTTTGC
AAGCAGCAGATTACGCGCAGAAAAAAAGGATCTCAAGAAGATCCTTTGATCTTTTCTACGGGGTCTGACG
CTCAGTGGAACGAAAACTCACGTTAAGGGATTTTGGTCATGAGATTATCAAAAAGGATCTTCACCTAGAT
CCTTTTAAATTAAAAATGAAGTTTTAAATCAATCTAAAGTATATATGAGTAAACTTGGTCTGACAGTTAG
AAAAACTCATCGAGCATCAAATGAAACTGCAATTTATTCATATCAGGATTATCAATACCATATTTTTGAA
AAAGCCGTTTCTGTAATGAAGGAGAAAACTCACCGAGGCAGTTCCATAGGATGGCAAGATCCTGGTATCG
GTCTGCGATTCCGACTCGTCCAACATCAATACAACCTATTAATTTCCCCTCGTCAAAAATAAGGTTATCA
AGTGAGAAATCACCATGAGTGACGACTGAATCCGGTGAGAATGGCAAAAGTTTATGCATTTCTTTCCAGA
CTTGTTCAACAGGCCAGCCATTACGCTCGTCATCAAAATCACTCGCATCAACCAAACCGTTATTCATTCG
TGATTGCGCCTGAGCGAGACGAAATACGCGATCGCTGTTAAAAGGACAATTACAAACAGGAATCGAATGC
AACCGGCGCAGGAACACTGCCAGCGCATCAACAATATTTTCACCTGAATCAGGATATTCTTCTAATACCT
GGAATGCTGTTTTCCCAGGGATCGCAGTGGTGAGTAACCATGCATCATCAGGAGTACGGATAAAATGCTT
GATGGTCGGAAGAGGCATAAATTCCGTCAGCCAGTTTAGTCTGACCATCTCATCTGTAACATCATTGGCA
ACGCTACCTTTGCCATGTTTCAGAAACAACTCTGGCGCATCGGGCTTCCCATACAATCGATAGATTGTCG
CACCTGATTGCCCGACATTATCGCGAGCCCATTTATACCCATATAAATCAGCATCCATGTTGGAATTTAA
TCGCGGCCTAGAGCAAGACGTTTCCCGTTGAATATGGCTCATACTCTTCCTTTTTCAATATTATTGAAGC
ATTTATCAGGGTTATTGTCTCATGAGCGGATACATATTTGAATGTATTTAGAAAAATAAACAAATAGGGG
TTCCGCGCACATTTCCCCGAAAAGTGCCACCTGACGTCTAAGAAACCATTATTATCATGACATTAACCTA
TAAAAATAGGCGTATCACGAGGCCCTTTCGTC
Features (pLannotate 1.2.2; 10 found; start..end, strand, type, name):
    137..236     +  misc_feature   bom (fragment): basis of mobility region from pBR322
    242..399     -  CDS            lacZα (fragment): LacZα fragment of β-galactosidase; lacZ fragment
    750..766     -  protein_bind   lac operator: The lac repressor binds to the lac operator to inhibit transcription in E. coli. This inhibition can be relieved by adding lactose or isopropyl-β-D-thiogalactopyranoside (IPTG). lac repressor encoded by lacI
    774..804     -  promoter       lac promoter: promoter for the E. coli lac operon
    819..840     -  protein_bind   CAP binding site: CAP binding activates transcription in the presence of cAMP. E. coli catabolite activator protein
    853..945     -  CDS            lacI (fragment): lac repressor; lacI; The lac repressor binds to the lac operator to inhibit transcription in E. coli. This inhibition can be relieved by adding lactose or isopropyl-β-D-thiogalactopyranoside (IPTG).
   1128..1716    -  rep_origin     ori: high-copy-number ColE1/pMB1/pBR322/pUC origin of replication
   1887..2702    -  CDS            KanR: aminoglycoside phosphotransferase; aph(3')-Ia; confers resistance to kanamycin in bacteria or G418 (Geneticin®) in eukaryotes
   2703..2807    -  promoter       AmpR promoter: bla
   2902..35      +  CDS            rop (fragment) (across the origin): Rop protein, which maintains plasmids at low copy number; rop
