[The description below was written by a language model from this plasmid's Addgene catalogue record and pLannotate feature annotations shown in this document.]
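Description:
pUC57-Kan_FR13_00110721 is a small, high-copy bacterial cloning plasmid that serves as a Level 0 Golden Gate-compatible module carrying FR13_00110721, a sequence from the fungus Magnaporthe oryzae (the species is entered in the record's mutation field). It belongs to a clone resource of M. oryzae effectors that share sequence and structural similarities across host-specific lineages, so the insert is presumably a candidate effector coding sequence. The record does not describe the protein itself, whether a signal peptide is included, or which Type IIS enzyme or overhangs define the module.

The backbone is pUC57-Kan (2,626 bp without insert; the full sequence is 2,902 nt, implying an insert of under 300 bp). It replicates in E. coli from a ColE1/pUC-type origin and is selected with kanamycin through an aph(3')-Ia aminoglycoside phosphotransferase gene, which the annotation places downstream of a bla (AmpR) promoter. Short remnants of bom, rop and lacI are also detected as backbone fragments. The insert was placed at an EcoRV site within the lacZα region. The feature table shows the lac promoter, operator and CAP binding site separated from a lacZα fragment by an unannotated stretch of roughly 350 nt, which is consistent with the insert interrupting lacZα and explains why lacZ is listed as a screening marker. The insert itself was not annotated by the software. M13 forward and reverse primer sites flank it for sequence verification.

No promoter or terminator for fungal or plant expression is recorded, so the plasmid functions as a storage and donor vector. The effector module would be moved by Golden Gate assembly into higher-level vectors for downstream expression or interaction studies.
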