Addgene plasmid #121325: pUC57-Kan_FR13_00110721
Purpose: Level 0 Golden-Gate compatible vector
Depositing lab: Sophien Kamoun. Depositing organization: Sainsbury Laboratory, Norwich. Publication: A Clone Resource of Magnaporthe oryzae Effectors That Share Sequence and Structural Similarities Across Host-Specific Lineages. Petit-Houdenot Y, Langner T, Harant A, Win J, Kamoun S. Mol Plant Microbe Interact. 2020 Aug;33(8):1032-1035. doi: 10.1094/MPMI-03-20-0052-A. Epub 2020 Jun 22. PubMed 32460610.
Backbone
  Vector backbone: pUC57-Kan
  Backbone size w/o insert (bp): 2626
  Vector type: Golden Gate
  Selectable markers: lacZ
Growth in bacteria
  Bacterial resistance: Kanamycin, 50 μg/mL
  Growth temperature: 37°C
  Growth strain: DH5alpha
  Copy number: High Copy
Gene/Insert
  Gene/Insert name: FR13_00110721
  Mutation: Magnaporthe oryzae
  Cloning method: Restriction Enzyme; 5′ cloning site EcoRV (unknown if destroyed); 3′ cloning site EcoRV (unknown if destroyed)
  Sequencing primers: 5′ M13Fw; 3′ M13Rv
Terms and licenses: Academic/Nonprofit Terms; Industry Terms: Not Available to Industry
How to cite: pUC57-Kan_FR13_00110721 was a gift from Sophien Kamoun (Addgene plasmid # 121325 ; http://n2t.net/addgene:121325 ; RRID:Addgene_121325)
