>Addgene plasmid #121325 | pUC57-Kan_FR13_00110721 | depositor partial sequence | sequence record 230902 | FR13_00110721
TTGGTCTCTAATGGACCCAAGACATTATAGATCTCAAGTTGATTCTAATTTGGGTGGTCATTTGAATAGA
AGAGCTCATTTGGATGGTTTGTCTGAATGTCCAGATACTCAAGCTGTTCAAAATGCTATTCATGGTTTGA
AAACTAGACATGCTATTAAAAATCCAGATTCTTATGCTATTTTTGCTCAATGTGCTAGAAATGGTGATTG
TGAAGATGAATCTGATTATTATTCTGATTCTGATTCTGATTGAGCTTAGAGACCAA
