>Addgene plasmid #121325 | pUC57-Kan_FR13_00110721 | depositor partial sequence | sequence record 230903 | empty_vector
TCGCGCGTTTCGGTGATGACGGTGAAAACCTCTGACACATGCAGCTCCCGGAGACGGTCACAGCTTGTCT
GTAAGCGGATGCCGGGAGCAGACAAGCCCGTCAGGGCGCGTCAGCGGGTGTTGGCGGGTGTCGGGGCTGG
CTTAACTATGCGGCATCAGAGCAGATTGTACTGAGAGTGCACCATATGCGGTGTGAAATACCGCACAGAT
GCGTAAGGAGAAAATACCGCATCAGGCGCCATTCGCCATTCAGGCTGCGCAACTGTTGGGAAGGGCGATC
GGTGCGGGCCTCTTCGCTATTACGCCAGCTGGCGAAAGGGGGATGTGCTGCAAGGCGATTAAGTTGGGTA
ACGCCAGGGTTTTCCCAGTCACGACGTTGTAAAACGACGGCCAGTGAATTGACGCGTATTGGGATATCCC
AATGGCGCGCCGAGCTTGGCTCGAGCATGGTCATAGCTGTTTCCTGTGTGAAATTGTTATCCGCTCACAA
TTCCACACAACATACGAGCCGGAAGCATAAAGTGTAAAGCCTGGGGTGCCTAATGAGTGAGCTAACTCAC
ATTAATTGCGTTGCGCTCACTGCCCGCTTTCCAGTCGGGAAACCTGTCGTGCCAGCTGCATTAATGAATC
GGCCAACGCGCGGGGAGAGGCGGTTTGCGTATTGGGCGCTCTTCCGCTTCCTCGCTCACTGACTCGCTGC
GCTCGGTCGTTCGGCTGCGGCGAGCGGTATCAGCTCACTCAAAGGCGGTAATACGGTTATCCACAGAATC
AGGGGATAACGCAGGAAAGAACATGTGAGCAAAAGGCCAGCAAAAGGCCAGGAACCGTAAAAAGGCCGCG
TTGCTGGCGTTTTTCCATAGGCTCCGCCCCCCTGACGAGCATCACAAAAATCGACGCTCAAGTCAGAGGT
GGCGAAACCCGACAGGACTATAAAGATACCAGGCGTTTCCCCCTGGAAGCTCCCTCGTGCGCTCTCCTGT
TCCGACCCTGCCGCTTACCGGATACCTGTCCGCCTTTCTCCCTTCGGGAAGCGTGGCGCTTTCTCATAGC
TCACGCTGTAGGTATCTCAGTTCGGTGTAGGTCGTTCGCTCCAAGCTGGGCTGTGTGCACGAACCCCCCG
TTCAGCCCGACCGCTGCGCCTTATCCGGTAACTATCGTCTTGAGTCCAACCCGGTAAGACACGACTTATC
GCCACTGGCAGCAGCCACTGGTAACAGGATTAGCAGAGCGAGGTATGTAGGCGGTGCTACAGAGTTCTTG
AAGTGGTGGCCTAACTACGGCTACACTAGAAGAACAGTATTTGGTATCTGCGCTCTGCTGAAGCCAGTTA
CCTTCGGAAAAAGAGTTGGTAGCTCTTGATCCGGCAAACAAACCACCGCTGGTAGCGGTGGTTTTTTTGT
TTGCAAGCAGCAGATTACGCGCAGAAAAAAAGGATCTCAAGAAGATCCTTTGATCTTTTCTACGGGGTCT
GACGCTCAGTGGAACGAAAACTCACGTTAAGGGATTTTGGTCATGAGATTATCAAAAAGGATCTTCACCT
AGATCCTTTTAAATTAAAAATGAAGTTTTAAATCAATCTAAAGTATATATGAGTAAACTTGGTCTGACAG
TTAGAAAAACTCATCGAGCATCAAATGAAACTGCAATTTATTCATATCAGGATTATCAATACCATATTTT
TGAAAAAGCCGTTTCTGTAATGAAGGAGAAAACTCACCGAGGCAGTTCCATAGGATGGCAAGATCCTGGT
ATCGGTCTGCGATTCCGACTCGTCCAACATCAATACAACCTATTAATTTCCCCTCGTCAAAAATAAGGTT
ATCAAGTGAGAAATCACCATGAGTGACGACTGAATCCGGTGAGAATGGCAAAAGTTTATGCATTTCTTTC
CAGACTTGTTCAACAGGCCAGCCATTACGCTCGTCATCAAAATCACTCGCATCAACCAAACCGTTATTCA
TTCGTGATTGCGCCTGAGCGAGACGAAATACGCGATCGCTGTTAAAAGGACAATTACAAACAGGAATCGA
ATGCAACCGGCGCAGGAACACTGCCAGCGCATCAACAATATTTTCACCTGAATCAGGATATTCTTCTAAT
ACCTGGAATGCTGTTTTCCCAGGGATCGCAGTGGTGAGTAACCATGCATCATCAGGAGTACGGATAAAAT
GCTTGATGGTCGGAAGAGGCATAAATTCCGTCAGCCAGTTTAGTCTGACCATCTCATCTGTAACATCATT
GGCAACGCTACCTTTGCCATGTTTCAGAAACAACTCTGGCGCATCGGGCTTCCCATACAATCGATAGATT
GTCGCACCTGATTGCCCGACATTATCGCGAGCCCATTTATACCCATATAAATCAGCATCCATGTTGGAAT
TTAATCGCGGCCTAGAGCAAGACGTTTCCCGTTGAATATGGCTCATACTCTTCCTTTTTCAATATTATTG
AAGCATTTATCAGGGTTATTGTCTCATGAGCGGATACATATTTGAATGTATTTAGAAAAATAAACAAATA
GGGGTTCCGCGCACATTTCCCCGAAAAGTGCCACCTGACGTCTAAGAAACCATTATTATCATGACATTAA
CCTATAAAAATAGGCGTATCACGAGGCCCTTTCGTC
