>Addgene plasmid #121325 | pUC57-Kan_FR13_00110721 | addgene partial sequence | sequence record 238138 | M13-F20 5'-TGTAAAACGACGGCCAGT-3'
TTGGTCTCTAATGGACCCAAGACATTATAGATCTCAAGTTGATTCTAATTTGGGTGGTCATTTGAATAGA
AGAGCTCATTTGGATGGTTTGTCTGAATGTCCAGATACTCAAGCTGTTCAAAATGCTATTCATGGTTTGA
AAACTAGACATGCTATTAAAAATCCAGATTCTTATGCTATTTTTGCTCAATGTGCTAGAAATGGTGATTG
TGAAGATGAATCTGATTATTATTCTGATTCTGATTCTGATTGAGCTTAGAGACCAAGTTCCATCCCAATG
GCGCGCCGAGCTTGGCTCGAGCATGGTCATAGCTGTTTCCTGTGTGAAATTGTTATCCGCTCACAATTCC
ACACAACATACGAGCCGGAAGCATAAAGTGTAAAGCCTGGGGTGCCTAATGAGTGAGCTAACTCACATTA
ATTGCGTTGCGCTCACTGCCCGCTTTCCAGTCGGGAAACCTGTCGTGCCAGCTGCATTAATGAATCGGCC
AACGCGCGGGGAGAGGCGGTTTGCGTATTGGGCGCTCTTCCGCTTCCTCGCTCACTGACTCGCTGCGCTC
GGTCGTTCGGCTGCGGCGAGCGGTATCAGCTCACTCAAAGGCGGTAATACGGTTATCCACAGAATCAGGG
GATAACGCAGGAAAGAACATGTGAGCAAAAGGCCAGCAAAAGGCCAGGAACCGTAAAAAGGCCGCGTTGC
TGGCGTTTTTCCATAGGCTCCGCCCCCCTGACGAGCATCACAAAAATCGACGCTCAAGTCAGAGGTGGCG
AAACCCGACAGGACTATAAAGATACCAGGCGTTTCCCCCTGGAAGCTCCCTCGTGCGCTCTCCTGTTCCG
ACCCTGCCGCTTACCGGATACCTGTCCGCCTTTCTCCCTTCGGGAAGCGTGGCGCTTTCTCATAGCTCAC
GCTGT
